Addgene plasmid #22392: SRS-MTBD(22/19)wt, dimer, plus myc tag
Depositing lab: Ron Vale. Depositing organization: University of California, San Francisco (UCSF).
Backbone
  Vector backbone: pET42a
  Backbone manufacturer: EMD
  Vector type: Bacterial Expression
Growth in bacteria
  Bacterial resistance: Kanamycin, 50 μg/mL
  Growth temperature: 37°C
  Growth strain: DH5alpha
  Copy number: Low Copy
Gene/Insert
  Gene/Insert name: Seryl tRNA synthetase (SRS) – mouse cytoplasmic dynein microtubule binding domain (MTBD) fusion protein
  Species: M. musculus (mouse)
  Insert size (bp): 6634
  GenBank ID: FJ039900
  Tag / fusion protein: myc (C terminal on insert)
  Cloning method: Restriction Enzyme
  Sequencing primers: 5′ N/A
Terms and licenses: Academic/Nonprofit Terms; Industry Terms: Not Available to Industry
How to cite: SRS-MTBD(22/19)wt, dimer, plus myc tag was a gift from Ron Vale (Addgene plasmid # 22392 ; http://n2t.net/addgene:22392 ; RRID:Addgene_22392)
