[The description below was written by a language model from this plasmid's Addgene catalogue record and pLannotate feature annotations shown in this document.]
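Description:
SRS-MTBD(22/19)wt, dimer, plus myc tag is a bacterial expression plasmid built on the pET42a backbone for IPTG-inducible production of a chimeric protein in E. coli strains that supply T7 RNA polymerase. It carries a ColE1/pBR322-type origin together with the bom region and the rop gene, which keeps copy number low as the catalogue states, plus an f1 origin. Selection is by kanamycin through the aph(3')-Ia gene. A lacI gene with its own promoter supplies the repressor that holds expression off until induction.

The expression cassette consists of a T7 promoter, lac operator and the phage T7 gene 10 ribosome binding site, followed by a roughly 1.6 kb open reading frame and the T7 terminator. The annotation software labels this whole reading frame as Thermus thermophilus seryl-tRNA synthetase. According to the catalogue, it is a fusion in which the microtubule-binding domain of mouse cytoplasmic dynein is joined to the synthetase, so the dynein segment is presumably embedded within that annotated span rather than called separately. The "22/19" and "dimer" designations in the name are not explained in the record. They most likely refer to the lengths of the coiled-coil strands linking the two parts and to the dimeric state of the synthetase scaffold.

A C-terminal myc tag is listed but was not annotated. A His-tag fragment lies downstream of the coding region, though the record does not show whether it is in frame. The listed insert size of 6,634 bp equals the full plasmid length and so appears to describe the whole construct. The protein is suited to purification and microtubule-binding or structural studies of the dynein domain.
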