Features (pLannotate 1.2.2; 19 found; start..end, strand, type, name):
     12..467     +  rep_origin     f1 ori (sequence partly withheld): f1 bacteriophage origin of replication; arrow indicates direction of (+) strand synthesis
    494..551     +  promoter       AmpR promoter (fragment): bla
    560..1375    -  CDS            KanR: aminoglycoside phosphotransferase; aph(3')-Ia; confers resistance to kanamycin in bacteria or G418 (Geneticin®) in eukaryotes
   1497..2085    +  rep_origin     ori: high-copy-number ColE1/pMB1/pBR322/pUC origin of replication
   2271..2413    -  misc_feature   bom: basis of mobility region from pBR322
   2515..2706    -  CDS            rop: Rop protein, which maintains plasmids at low copy number; rop
   2723..3103    +  CDS            YPB1_ECOLX: Protein predicted: Swiss-Prot protein existence level 4. From Escherichia coli.
   3165..3229    -  CDS            TcR (fragment): tetracycline efflux protein; tet; confers resistance to tetracycline
   3244..3265    -  protein_bind   CAP binding site: CAP binding activates transcription in the presence of cAMP. E. coli catabolite activator protein
   3278..4360    -  CDS            lacI: lac repressor; lacI; The lac repressor binds to the lac operator to inhibit transcription in E. coli. This inhibition can be relieved by adding lactose or isopropyl-β-D-thiogalactopyranoside (IPTG).
   4361..4438    -  promoter       lacI promoter: lacI
   4446..4725    -  CDS            TcR (fragment): tetracycline efflux protein; tet; confers resistance to tetracycline
   4751..4769    +  promoter       T7 promoter: promoter for bacteriophage T7 RNA polymerase
   4770..4794    +  protein_bind   lac operator: The lac repressor binds to the lac operator to inhibit transcription in E. coli. This inhibition can be relieved by adding lactose or isopropyl-β-D-thiogalactopyranoside (IPTG). lac repressor encoded by lacI
   4809..4831    +  RBS            RBS: efficient ribosome binding site from bacteriophage T7 gene 10 (Olins and Rangwala, 1989)
   4839..6410    +  CDS            serS: SYS_THET2 - Experimental evidence at protein level: Swiss-Prot protein existence level 1. Catalyzes the attachment of serine to tRNA(Ser). Is also probably able to aminoacylate tRNA(Sec) with serine, to form the misacylated tRNA L-seryl-tRNA(Sec), which will be further converted into selenocysteinyl-tRNA(Sec). From Thermus thermophilus (strain ATCC BAA-163 / DSM 7039 / HB27).
   6462..6485    +  CDS            9xHis (fragment): 9xHis affinity tag
   6511..6554    +  CDS            SET1 (fragment): solubility-enhancement tag derived from T7 phage gene 10B
   6562..6609    +  terminator     T7 terminator: transcription terminator for bacteriophage T7 RNA polymerase
>Addgene plasmid #22392 | SRS-MTBD(22/19)wt, dimer, plus myc tag | depositor full sequence | sequence record 10298 | Author sequence
TGGCGAATGGG
[124 nt withheld, positions 12-135]
C
[91 nt withheld, positions 137-227]
A
[49 nt withheld, positions 229-277]
CCTTTGACGTTGGAGTCCACGTTCTTT
[37 nt withheld, positions 305-341]
ACCCTATCTCGGTCTATTCTTTTGATTTATAAGGGATTTTGCCGATTTCGGCCTATTGGTTAAAAAATGA
GCTGATTTAACAAAAATTTAACGCGAATTTTAACAAAATATTAACGTTTACAATTTCAGGTGGCACTTTT
CGGGGAAATGTGCGCGGAACCCCTATTTGTTTATTTTTCTAAATACATTCAAATATGTATCCGCTCATGA
ATTAATTCTTAGAAAAACTCATCGAGCATCAAATGAAACTGCAATTTATTCATATCAGGATTATCAATAC
CATATTTTTGAAAAAGCCGTTTCTGTAATGAAGGAGAAAACTCACCGAGGCAGTTCCATAGGATGGCAAG
ATCCTGGTATCGGTCTGCGATTCCGACTCGTCCAACATCAATACAACCTATTAATTTCCCCTCGTCAAAA
ATAAGGTTATCAAGTGAGAAATCACCATGAGTGACGACTGAATCCGGTGAGAATGGCAAAAGTTTATGCA
TTTCTTTCCAGACTTGTTCAACAGGCCAGCCATTACGCTCGTCATCAAAATCACTCGCATCAACCAAACC
GTTATTCATTCGTGATTGCGCCTGAGCGAGACGAAATACGCGATCGCTGTTAAAAGGACAATTACAAACA
GGAATCGAATGCAACCGGCGCAGGAACACTGCCAGCGCATCAACAATATTTTCACCTGAATCAGGATATT
CTTCTAATACCTGGAATGCTGTTTTCCCGGGGATCGCAGTGGTGAGTAACCATGCATCATCAGGAGTACG
GATAAAATGCTTGATGGTCGGAAGAGGCATAAATTCCGTCAGCCAGTTTAGTCTGACCATCTCATCTGTA
ACATCATTGGCAACGCTACCTTTGCCATGTTTCAGAAACAACTCTGGCGCATCGGGCTTCCCATACAATC
GATAGATTGTCGCACCTGATTGCCCGACATTATCGCGAGCCCATTTATACCCATATAAATCAGCATCCAT
GTTGGAATTTAATCGCGGCCTAGAGCAAGACGTTTCCCGTTGAATATGGCTCATAACACCCCTTGTATTA
CTGTTTATGTAAGCAGACAGTTTTATTGTTCATGACCAAAATCCCTTAACGTGAGTTTTCGTTCCACTGA
GCGTCAGACCCCGTAGAAAAGATCAAAGGATCTTCTTGAGATCCTTTTTTTCTGCGCGTAATCTGCTGCT
TGCAAACAAAAAAACCACCGCTACCAGCGGTGGTTTGTTTGCCGGATCAAGAGCTACCAACTCTTTTTCC
GAAGGTAACTGGCTTCAGCAGAGCGCAGATACCAAATACTGTCCTTCTAGTGTAGCCGTAGTTAGGCCAC
CACTTCAAGAACTCTGTAGCACCGCCTACATACCTCGCTCTGCTAATCCTGTTACCAGTGGCTGCTGCCA
GTGGCGATAAGTCGTGTCTTACCGGGTTGGACTCAAGACGATAGTTACCGGATAAGGCGCAGCGGTCGGG
CTGAACGGGGGGTTCGTGCACACAGCCCAGCTTGGAGCGAACGACCTACACCGAACTGAGATACCTACAG
CGTGAGCTATGAGAAAGCGCCACGCTTCCCGAAGGGAGAAAGGCGGACAGGTATCCGGTAAGCGGCAGGG
TCGGAACAGGAGAGCGCACGAGGGAGCTTCCAGGGGGAAACGCCTGGTATCTTTATAGTCCTGTCGGGTT
TCGCCACCTCTGACTTGAGCGTCGATTTTTGTGATGCTCGTCAGGGGGGCGGAGCCTATGGAAAAACGCC
AGCAACGCGGCCTTTTTACGGTTCCTGGCCTTTTGCTGGCCTTTTGCTCACATGTTCTTTCCTGCGTTAT
CCCCTGATTCTGTGGATAACCGTATTACCGCCTTTGAGTGAGCTGATACCGCTCGCCGCAGCCGAACGAC
CGAGCGCAGCGAGTCAGTGAGCGAGGAAGCGGAAGAGCGCCTGATGCGGTATTTTCTCCTTACGCATCTG
TGCGGTATTTCACACCGCATATATGGTGCACTCTCAGTACAATCTGCTCTGATGCCGCATAGTTAAGCCA
GTATACACTCCGCTATCGCTACGTGACTGGGTCATGGCTGCGCCCCGACACCCGCCAACACCCGCTGACG
CGCCCTGACGGGCTTGTCTGCTCCCGGCATCCGCTTACAGACAAGCTGTGACCGTCTCCGGGAGCTGCAT
GTGTCAGAGGTTTTCACCGTCATCACCGAAACGCGCGAGGCAGCTGCGGTAAAGCTCATCAGCGTGGTCG
TGAAGCGATTCACAGATGTCTGCCTGTTCATCCGCGTCCAGCTCGTTGAGTTTCTCCAGAAGCGTTAATG
TCTGGCTTCTGATAAAGCGGGCCATGTTAAGGGCGGTTTTTTCCTGTTTGGTCACTGATGCCTCCGTGTA
AGGGGGATTTCTGTTCATGGGGGTAATGATACCGATGAAACGAGAGAGGATGCTCACGATACGGGTTACT
GATGATGAACATGCCCGGTTACTGGAACGTTGTGAGGGTAAACAACTGGCGGTATGGATGCGGCGGGACC
AGAGAAAAATCACTCAGGGTCAATGCCAGCGCTTCGTTAATACAGATGTAGGTGTTCCACAGGGTAGCCA
GCAGCATCCTGCGATGCAGATCCGGAACATAATGGTGCAGGGCGCTGACTTCCGCGTTTCCAGACTTTAC
GAAACACGGAAACCGAAGACCATTCATGTTGTTGCTCAGGTCGCAGACGTTTTGCAGCAGCAGTCGCTTC
ACGTTCGCTCGCGTATCGGTGATTCATTCTGCTAACCAGTAAGGCAACCCCGCCAGCCTAGCCGGGTCCT
CAACGACAGGAGCACGATCATGCTAGTCATGCCCCGCGCCCACCGGAAGGAGCTGACTGGGTTGAAGGCT
CTCAAGGGCATCGGTCGAGATCCCGGTGCCTAATGAGTGAGCTAACTTACATTAATTGCGTTGCGCTCAC
TGCCCGCTTTCCAGTCGGGAAACCTGTCGTGCCAGCTGCATTAATGAATCGGCCAACGCGCGGGGAGAGG
CGGTTTGCGTATTGGGCGCCAGGGTGGTTTTTCTTTTCACCAGTGAGACGGGCAACAGCTGATTGCCCTT
CACCGCCTGGCCCTGAGAGAGTTGCAGCAAGCGGTCCACGCTGGTTTGCCCCAGCAGGCGAAAATCCTGT
TTGATGGTGGTTAACGGCGGGATATAACATGAGCTGTCTTCGGTATCGTCGTATCCCACTACCGAGATGT
CCGCACCAACGCGCAGCCCGGACTCGGTAATGGCGCGCATTGCGCCCAGCGCCATCTGATCGTTGGCAAC
CAGCATCGCAGTGGGAACGATGCCCTCATTCAGCATTTGCATGGTTTGTTGAAAACCGGACATGGCACTC
CAGTCGCCTTCCCGTTCCGCTATCGGCTGAATTTGATTGCGAGTGAGATATTTATGCCAGCCAGCCAGAC
GCAGACGCGCCGAGACAGAACTTAATGGGCCCGCTAACAGCGCGATTTGCTGGTGACCCAATGCGACCAG
ATGCTCCACGCCCAGTCGCGTACCGTCTTCATGGGAGAAAATAATACTGTTGATGGGTGTCTGGTCAGAG
ACATCAAGAAATAACGCCGGAACATTAGTGCAGGCAGCTTCCACAGCAATGGCATCCTGGTCATCCAGCG
GATAGTTAATGATCAGCCCACTGACGCGTTGCGCGAGAAGATTGTGCACCGCCGCTTTACAGGCTTCGAC
GCCGCTTCGTTCTACCATCGACACCACCACGCTGGCACCCAGTTGATCGGCGCGAGATTTAATCGCCGCG
ACAATTTGCGACGGCGCGTGCAGGGCCAGACTGGAGGTGGCAACGCCAATCAGCAACGACTGTTTGCCCG
CCAGTTGTTGTGCCACGCGGTTGGGAATGTAATTCAGCTCCGCCATCGCCGCTTCCACTTTTTCCCGCGT
TTTCGCAGAAACGTGGCTGGCCTGGTTCACCACGCGGGAAACGGTCTGATAAGAGACACCGGCATACTCT
GCGACATCGTATAACGTTACTGGTTTCACATTCACCACCCTGAATTGACTCTCTTCCGGGCGCTATCATG
CCATACCGCGAAAGGTTTTGCGCCATTCGATGGTGTCCGGGATCTCGACGCTCTCCCTTATGCGACTCCT
GCATTAGGAAGCAGCCCAGTAGTAGGTTGAGGCCGTTGAGCACCGCCGCCGCAAGGAATGGTGCATGCAA
GGAGATGGCGCCCAACAGTCCCCCGGCCACGGGGCCTGCCACCATACCCACGCCGAAACAAGCGCTCATG
AGCCCGAAGTGGCGAGCCCGATCTTCCCCATCGGTGATGTCGGCGATATAGGCGCCAGCAACCGCACCTG
TGGCGCCGGTGATGCCGGCCACGATGCGTCCGGCGTAGAGGATCGAGATCGATCTCGATCCCGCGAAATT
AATACGACTCACTATAGGGGAATTGTGAGCGGATAACAATTCCCCTCTAGAAATAATTTTGTTTAACTTT
AAGAAGGAGATATACATATGGTGGATCTGAAACGTTTGCGTCAGGAACCTGAAGTGTTCCATCGTGCGAT
TCGTGAGAAGGGTGTAGCACTGGACCTTGAAGCACTGTTAGCTGTCGACAAACAGCAGGAAGTGATCGCA
GACAAGCAGATGAGTGTCAAGGAGGACCTGGATAAAGTGGAGCCTGCTGTCATCGAGGCCCAGAACGCTG
TGAAGTCCATCAAGAAGCAGCACCTGGTGGAGGTGAGGTCCATGGCCAACCCTCCTGCAGCTGTGAAGCT
GGCTCTGGAGTCCATCTGCCTGCTGCTTGGTGAGAGCACCACGGACTGGAAGCAGATCCGCTCCATCATC
ATGAGAGAGAACTTCATCCCCACTATCGTCAACTTCTCGGCTGAGGAGATCAGTGATGCCATACGAGAGA
AGATGAAGAAAAACTACATGTCCAACCCCAGTTACAACTATGAGATCGTCAACCGGGCTTCCCTGGCTTG
TGGTCCTATGGTGAAGTGGGCGATTGCACAGCTCAATTATGCAGACATGTTAAAGCGAGTGGAGCCCCTG
AGGAATGAGCTGCAGAAGCTGGAAGATGATGCCAAGGACAACCAGCAGAAGCTTGAGGCACTTCTCCTGC
AAGTTCCTCTTCCACCTTGGCCTGGAGCACCAGTTGGAGGTGAAGAAGCTAATCGTGAAATCAAACGTGT
TGGCGGTCCACCTGAATTCTCATTCCCACCTCTAGACCATGTCGCTCTGATGGAGAAAAATGGCTGGTGG
GAACCACGTATTTCTCAGGTTAGTGGAAGCCGTTCTTACGCACTGAAAGGCGACCTGGCACTGTACGAAT
TAGCACTGTTACGTTTCGCTATGGACTTCATGGCTCGTCGTGGCTTTTTGCCGATGACCTTGCCGAGCTA
CGCACGTGAAAAGGCATTTCTCGGTACTGGTCACTTTCCAGCATATCGTGATCAAGTCTGGGCTATTGCC
GAAACGGATCTCTACCTGACTGGAACCGCGGAAGTGGTTCTTAATGCTTTGCATAGTGGCGAGATCCTTC
CGTATGAAGCACTGCCTCTGCGTTATGCAGGCTATGCACCGGCGTTTCGTAGTGAAGCAGGTTCTTTTGG
CAAGGACGTCCGTGGTTTAATGCGTGTGCATCAGTTCCATAAGGTCGAACAGTACGTGCTGACTGAAGCG
AGCCTTGAAGCATCAGATCGTGCGTTTCAAGAACTCCTGGAGAATGCGGAAGAGATCTTACGTCTGCTGG
AACTTCCGTATCGTCTCGTCGAAGTGGCAACAGGAGATATGGGTCCAGGTAAGTGGCGTCAAGTGGATAT
CGAGGTGTATCTGCCTTCTGAAGGGCGTTATCGTGAAACGCATTCCTGTTCTGCACTGTTGGACTGGCAA
GCACGACGTGCTAATCTGCGGTACCGTGATCCAGAGGGTCGAGTTCGGTATGCCTACACCCTGAACAACA
CCGCATTAGCAACTCCCCGTATTCTGGCTATGTTACTGGAGAACCACCAACTGCAAGATGGTCGTGTTCG
TGTTCCTCAGGCTCTGATTCCGTACATGGGCAAAGAAGTTCTGGAGCCAGGTGCTGCTGAACAGAAACTG
ATTAGCGAGGAAGATCTGAACGGTCTCGAGCACCACCACCACCACCACCACCACTAATTGATTAATACCT
AGGCTGCTAAACAAAGCCCGAAAGGAAGCTGAGTTGGCTGCTGCCACCGCTGAGCAATAACTAGCATAAC
CCCTTGGGGCCTCTAAACGGGTCTTGAGGGGTTTTTTGCTGAAAGGAGGAACTATATCCGGAT
