>Addgene plasmid #22392 | SRS-MTBD(22/19)wt, dimer, plus myc tag | addgene partial sequence | sequence record 28326 | 22392 with T7-term
CTCTTTCGGGCTTTGTTTAGCAGCCTAGGTATTAATCAATTAGTGGTGGTGGTGGTGGTGGTGGTGCTCG
AGACCGTTCAGATCTTCCTCGCTAATCAGTTTCTGTTCAGCAGCACCTGGCTCCAGAACTTCTTTGCCCA
TGTACGGAATCAGAGCCTGAGGAACACGAACACGACCATCTTGCAGTTGGTGGTTCTCCAGTAACATAGC
CAGAATACGGGGAGTTGCTAATGCGGTGTTGTTCAGGGTGTAGGCATACCGAACTCGACCCTCTGGATCA
CGGTACCGCAGATTAGCACGTCGTGCTTGCCAGTCCAACAGTGCAGAACAGGAATGCGTTTCACGATAAC
GCCCTTCAGAAGGCAGATACACCTCGATATCCACTTGACGCCACTTACCTGGACCCATATCTCCTGTTGC
CACTTCGACGAGACGATACGGAAGTTCCAGCAGACGTAAGATCTCTTCCGCATTCTCCAGGAGTTCTTGA
AACGCACGATCTGATGCTTCAAGGCTCGCTTCAGTCAGCACGTACTGTTCGACCTTATGGAACTGATGCA
CACGCATTAAACCACGGACGTCCTTGCCAAAAGAACCTGCTTCACTACGAAACGCCGGTGCATAGCCTGC
ATAACGCAGAGGCAGTGCTTCATACGGAAGGATCTCGCCACTATGCAAAGCATTAAGAACCACTTCCGCG
GTTCCAGTCAGGTAGAGATCCGTTTCGGCAATAGCCCAGACTTGATCACGATATGCTGGAAAGTGACCAG
TACCGAGAAATGCCTTTTCACGTGCGTAGCTCGGCAAGGTCATCGGCAAAAAGCCACGACGAGCCATGAA
GTCCATAGCGAAACGTAACAGTGCTAATTCGTACAGTGCCAGGTCGCCTTTCAGTGCGTAAGAACGGCTT
CCACTAACCTGAGAAATACGTGGTTCCCACCAGCCATTTTTCTCCATCAGAGCGACATGGTCTAGAGTGG
GAATGAGAATTCAGGTGGACCGCCAACACGTTTGATTTCA
